>Addgene plasmid #207577 | mCherry-Dyskerin | addgene full sequence | sequence record 429490 | Addgene NGS Result
CTGCAGCCTGAATATGGGCCAAACAGGATATCTGTGGTAAGCAGTTCCTGCCCCGGCTCAGGGCCAAGAA
CAGATGGAACAGCTGAATATGGGCCAAACAGGATATCTGTGGTAAGCAGTTCCTGCCCCGGCTCAGGGCC
AAGAACAGATGGTCCCCAGATGCGGTCCAGCCCTCAGCAGTTTCTAGAGAACCATCAGATGTTTCCAGGG
TGCCCCAAGGACCTGAAATGACCCTGTGCCTTATTTGAACTAACCAATCAGTTCGCTTCTCGCTTCTGTT
CGCGCGCTTCTGCTCCCCGAGCTCAATAAAAGAGCCCACAACCCCTCACTCGGGGCGCCAGTCCTCCGAT
TGACTGAGTCGCCCGGGTACCCGTGTATCCAATAAACCCTCTTGCAGTTGCATCCGACTTGTGGTCTCGC
TGTTCCTTGGGAGGGTCTCCTCTGAGTGATTGACTACCCGTCAGCGGGGGTCTTTCATTTGGGGGCTCGT
CCGGGATCGGGAGACCCCTGCCCAGGGACCACCGACCCACCACCGGGAGGCAAGCTGGCCAGCAACTTAT
CTGTGTCTGTCCGATTGTCTAGTGTCTATGACTGATTTTATGCGCCTGCGTCGGTACTAGTTAGCTAACT
AGCTCTGTATCTGGCGGACCCGTGGTGGAACTGACGAGTTCTGAACACCCGGCCGCAACCCTGGGAGACG
TCCCAGGGACTTTGGGGGCCGTTTTTGTGGCCCGACCTGAGGAAGGGAGTCGATGTGGAATCCGACCCCG
TCAGGATATGTGGTTCTGGTAGGAGACGAGAACCTAAAACAGTTCCCGCCTCCGTCTGAATTTTTGCTTT
CGGTTTGGAACCGAAGCCGCGCGTCTTGTCTGCTGCAGCGCTGCAGCATCGTTCTGTGTTGTCTCTGTCT
GACTGTGTTTCTGTATTTGTCTGAAAATTAGGGCCAGACTGTTACCACTCCCTTAAGTTTGACCTTAGGT
CACTGGAAAGATGTCGAGCGGATCGCTCACAACCAGTCGGTAGATGTCAAGAAGAGACGTTGGGTTACCT
TCTGCTCTGCAGAATGGCCAACCTTTAACGTCGGATGGCCGCGAGACGGCACCTTTAACCGAGACCTCAT
CACCCAGGTTAAGATCAAGGTCTTTTCACCTGGCCCGCATGGACACCCAGACCAGGTCCCCTACATCGTG
ACCTGGGAAGCCTTGGCTTTTGACCCCCCTCCCTGGGTCAAGCCCTTTGTACACCCTAAGCCTCCGCCTC
CTCTTCCTCCATCCGCCCCGTCTCTCCCCCTTGAACCTCCTCGTTCGACCCCGCCTCGATCCTCCCTTTA
TCCAGCCCTCACTCCTTCTCTAGGCGCCGGCCGGATCCCAGTGTGGTGGTACGCTACCGGTCGCCACCAT
GGTGAGCAAGGGCGAGGAGGATAACATGGCCATCATCAAGGAGTTCATGCGCTTCAAGGTGCACATGGAG
GGCTCCGTGAACGGCCACGAGTTCGAGATCGAGGGCGAGGGCGAGGGCCGCCCCTACGAGGGCACCCAGA
CCGCCAAGCTGAAGGTGACCAAGGGTGGCCCCCTGCCCTTCGCCTGGGACATCCTGTCCCCTCAGTTCAT
GTACGGCTCCAAGGCCTACGTGAAGCACCCCGCCGACATCCCCGACTACTTGAAGCTGTCCTTCCCCGAG
GGCTTCAAGTGGGAGCGCGTGATGAACTTCGAGGACGGCGGCGTGGTGACCGTGACCCAGGACTCCTCCC
TGCAGGACGGCGAGTTCATCTACAAGGTGAAGCTGCGCGGCACCAACTTCCCCTCCGACGGCCCCGTAAT
GCAGAAGAAGACCATGGGCTGGGAGGCCTCCTCCGAGCGGATGTACCCCGAGGACGGCGCCCTGAAGGGC
GAGATCAAGCAGAGGCTGAAGCTGAAGGACGGCGGCCACTACGACGCTGAGGTCAAGACCACCTACAAGG
CCAAGAAGCCCGTGCAGCTGCCCGGCGCCTACAACGTCAACATCAAGTTGGACATCACCTCCCACAACGA
GGACTACACCATCGTGGAACAGTACGAACGCGCCGAGGGCCGCCACTCCACCGGCGGCATGGACGAGCTG
TACAAGTCCGGAGGGGATCGGTGGAGCTCCACCGGTGGCGGCCGCTCTAGAGAGAATCTTTATTTTCAGG
GCGCCGCCAAATTCAAAGAAACCGCTGCTGCTAAATTCGAACGCCAGCACATGGACAGCGGAGGTGGAGG
TACTAGTCTCGACATGGCGGATGCGGAAGTAATTATTTTGCCAAAGAAACATAAGAAGAAAAAGGAGCGG
AAGTCATTGCCAGAAGAAGATGTAGCCGAAATACAACACGCTGAAGAATTTCTTATCAAACCTGAATCCA
AAGTTGCTAAGTTGGACACGTCTCAGTGGCCCCTTTTGCTAAAGAATTTTGATAAGCTGAATGTAAGGAC
AACACACTATACACCTCTTGCATGTGGTTCAAATCCTCTGAAGAGAGAGATTGGGGACTATATCAGGACA
GGTTTCATTAATCTTGACAAGCCCTCTAACCCCTCTTCCCATGAGGTGGTAGCCTGGATTCGACGGATAC
TTCGGGTGGAGAAGACAGGGCACAGTGGTACTCTGGATCCCAAGGTGACTGGTTGTTTAATCGTGTGCAT
AGAACGAGCCACTCGCTTGGTGAAGTCACAACAGAGTGCAGGCAAAGAGTATGTGGGGATTGTCCGGCTG
CACAATGCTATTGAAGGGGGGACCCAGCTTTCTAGGGCCCTAGAAACTCTGACAGGTGCCTTATTCCAGC
GACCCCCACTTATTGCTGCAGTAAAGAGGCAGCTCCGAGTGAGGACCATCTACGAGAGCAAAATGATTGA
ATACGATCCTGAAAGAAGATTAGGAATCTTTTGGGTGAGTTGTGAGGCTGGCACCTACATTCGGACATTA
TGTGTGCACCTTGGTTTGTTATTGGGAGTTGGTGGTCAGATGCAGGAGCTTCGGAGGGTTCGTTCTGGAG
TCATGAGTGAAAAGGACCACATGGTGACAATGCATGATGTGCTTGATGCTCAGTGGCTGTATGATAACCA
CAAGGATGAGAGTTACCTGCGGCGAGTTGTTTACCCTTTGGAAAAGCTGTTGACATCTCATAAACGGCTG
GTTATGAAAGACAGTGCAGTAAATGCCATCTGCTATGGGGCCAAGATTATGCTTCCAGGTGTTCTTCGAT
ATGAGGACGGCATTGAGGTCAATCAGGAGATTGTGGTTATCACCACCAAAGGAGAAGCAATCTGCATGGC
TATTGCATTAATGACCACAGCGGTCATCTCTACCTGCGACCATGGTATAGTAGCCAAGATCAAGAGAGTG
ATCATGGAGAGAGACACTTACCCTCGGAAGTGGGGTTTAGGTCCAAAGGCAAGTCAGAAGAAGCTGATGA
TCAAGCAGGGCCTTCTGGACAAGCATGGGAAGCCCACAGACAGCACACCTGCCACCTGGAAGCAGGAGTA
TGTTGACTACAGTGAGTCTGCCAAAAAAGAGGTGGTTGCTGAAGTGGTAAAAGCCCCGCAGGTAGTTGCC
GAAGCAGCAAAAACTGCGAAGCGGAAGCGAGAGAGTGAGAGTGAAAGTGACGAGACTCCTCCAGCAGCTC
CTCAGTTGATCAAGAAGGAAAAGAAGAAGAGTAAGAAGGACAAGAAGGCCAAAGCTGGTCTGGAGAGCGG
GGCCGAGCCTGGAGATGGGGACAGTGATACCACCAAGAAGAAGAAGAAGAAGAAGAAAGCAAAAGAGGTA
GAATTGGTTTCTGAGTGAGAATTCTGCAGTCGACGGTACCGCGGGCCCGGGATCCACCGGATCTAGATAA
CTGATCATAATCAGCCATACCACATTTGTAGAGGTTTTACTTGCTTTAAAAAACCTCCCACACCTCCCCC
TGAACCTGAAACATAAAATGAATGCAATTCGCCAGCACAGTGGTCGACCCTGTGGAATGTGTGTCAGTTA
GGGTGTGGAAAGTCCCCAGGCTCCCCAGCAGGCAGAAGTATGCAAAGCATGCATCTCAATTAGTCAGCAA
CCAGGTGTGGAAAGTCCCCAGGCTCCCCAGCAGGCAGAAGTATGCAAAGCATGCATCTCAATTAGTCAGC
AACCATAGTCCCGCCCCTAACTCCGCCCATCCCGCCCCTAACTCCGCCCAGTTCCGCCCATTCTCCGCCC
CATGGCTGACTAATTTTTTTTATTTATGCAGAGGCCGAGGCCGCCTCGGCCTCTGAGCTATTCCAGAAGT
AGTGAGGAGGCTTTTTTGGAGGCCTAGGCTTTTGCAAAAAGCTTACCATGACCGAGTACAAGCCCACGGT
GCGCCTCGCCACCCGCGACGACGTCCCCAGGGCCGTACGCACCCTCGCCGCCGCGTTCGCCGACTACCCC
GCCACGCGCCACACCGTCGATCCGGACCGCCACATCGAGCGGGTCACCGAGCTGCAAGAACTCTTCCTCA
CGCGCGTCGGGCTCGACATCGGCAAGGTGTGGGTCGCGGACGACGGCGCTGCGGTGGCGGTCTGGACCAC
GCCGGAGAGCGTCGAAGCGGGGGCGGTGTTCGCCGAGATCGGCCCGCGCATGGCCGAGTTGAGCGGTTCC
CGGCTGGCCGCGCAGCAACAGATGGAAGGCCTCCTGGCGCCGCACCGGCCCAAGGAGCCCGCGTGGTTCC
TGGCCACCGTCGGCGTCTCGCCCGACCACCAGGGCAAGGGTCTGGGCAGCGCCGTCGTGCTCCCCGGAGT
GGAGGCGGCCGAGCGCGCCGGGGTGCCCGCCTTCCTGGAGACCTCCGCGCCCCGCAACCTCCCCTTCTAC
GAGCGGCTCGGCTTCACCGTCACCGCCGACGTCGAGGTGCCCGAAGGACCGCGCACCTGGTGCATGACCC
GCAAGCCCGGTGCCTGACGCCCGCCCCACGACCCGCAGCGCCCGACCGAAAGGAGCGCACGACCCCATGC
ATCGATAAAATAAAAGATTTTATTTAGTCTCCAGAAAAAGGGGGGAATGAAAGACCCCACCTGTAGGTTT
GGCAAGCTAGCTTAAGTAACGCCATTTTGCAAGGCATGGAAAAATACATAACTGAGAATAGAGAAGTTCA
GATCAAGGTCAGGAACAGATGGAACAGCTGAATATGGGCCAAACAGGATATCTGTGGTAAGCAGTTCCTG
CCCCGGCTCAGGGCCAAGAACAGATGGAACAGCTGAATATGGGCCAAACAGGATATCTGTGGTAAGCAGT
TCCTGCCCCGGCTCAGGGCCAAGAACAGATGGTCCCCAGATGCGGTCCAGCCCTCAGCAGTTTCTAGAGA
ACCATCAGATGTTTCCAGGGTGCCCCAAGGACCTGAAATGACCCTGTGCCTTATTTGAACTAACCAATCA
GTTCGCTTCTCGCTTCTGTTCGCGCGCTTCTGCTCCCCGAGCTCAATAAAAGAGCCCACAACCCCTCACT
CGGGGCGCCAGTCCTCCGATTGACTGAGTCGCCCGGGTACCCGTGTATCCAATAAACCCTCTTGCAGTTG
CATCCGACTTGTGGTCTCGCTGTTCCTTGGGAGGGTCTCCTCTGAGTGATTGACTACCCGTCAGCGGGGG
TCTTTCACATGCAGCATGTATCAAAATTAATTTGGTTTTTTTTCTTAAGTATTTACATTAAATGGCCATA
GTTGCATTAATGAATCGGCCAACGCGCGGGGAGAGGCGGTTTGCGTATTGGGCGCTCTTCCGCTTCCTCG
CTCACTGACTCGCTGCGCTCGGTCGTTCGGCTGCGGCGAGCGGTATCAGCTCACTCAAAGGCGGTAATAC
GGTTATCCACAGAATCAGGGGATAACGCAGGAAAGAACATGTGAGCAAAAGGCCAGCAAAAGGCCAGGAA
CCGTAAAAAGGCCGCGTTGCTGGCGTTTTTCCATAGGCTCCGCCCCCCTGACGAGCATCACAAAAATCGA
CGCTCAAGTCAGAGGTGGCGAAACCCGACAGGACTATAAAGATACCAGGCGTTTCCCCCTGGAAGCTCCC
TCGTGCGCTCTCCTGTTCCGACCCTGCCGCTTACCGGATACCTGTCCGCCTTTCTCCCTTCGGGAAGCGT
GGCGCTTTCTCATAGCTCACGCTGTAGGTATCTCAGTTCGGTGTAGGTCGTTCGCTCCAAGCTGGGCTGT
GTGCACGAACCCCCCGTTCAGCCCGACCGCTGCGCCTTATCCGGTAACTATCGTCTTGAGTCCAACCCGG
TAAGACACGACTTATCGCCACTGGCAGCAGCCACTGGTAACAGGATTAGCAGAGCGAGGTATGTAGGCGG
TGCTACAGAGTTCTTGAAGTGGTGGCCTAACTACGGCTACACTAGAAGAACAGTATTTGGTATCTGCGCT
CTGCTGAAGCCAGTTACCTTCGGAAAAAGAGTTGGTAGCTCTTGATCCGGCAAACAAACCACCGCTGGTA
GCGGTGGTTTTTTTGTTTGCAAGCAGCAGATTACGCGCAGAAAAAAAGGATCTCAAGAAGATCCTTTGAT
CTTTTCTACGGGGTCTGACGCTCAGTGGAACGAAAACTCACGTTAAGGGATTTTGGTCATGAGATTATCA
AAAAGGATCTTCACCTAGATCCTTTTGCGGCCGCAAATCAATCTAAAGTATATATGAGTAAACTTGGTCT
GACAGTTACCAATGCTTAATCAGTGAGGCACCTATCTCAGCGATCTGTCTATTTCGTTCATCCATAGTTG
CCTGACTCCCCGTCGTGTAGATAACTACGATACGGGAGGGCTTACCATCTGGCCCCAGTGCTGCAATGAT
ACCGCGAGACCCACGCTCACCGGCTCCAGATTTATCAGCAATAAACCAGCCAGCCGGAAGGGCCGAGCGC
AGAAGTGGTCCTGCAACTTTATCCGCCTCCATCCAGTCTATTAATTGTTGCCGGGAAGCTAGAGTAAGTA
GTTCGCCAGTTAATAGTTTGCGCAACGTTGTTGCCATTGCTACAGGCATCGTGGTGTCACGCTCGTCGTT
TGGTATGGCTTCATTCAGCTCCGGTTCCCAACGATCAAGGCGAGTTACATGATCCCCCATGTTGTGCAAA
AAAGCGGTTAGCTCCTTCGGTCCTCCGATCGTTGTCAGAAGTAAGTTGGCCGCAGTGTTATCACTCATGG
TTATGGCAGCACTGCATAATTCTCTTACTGTCATGCCATCCGTAAGATGCTTTTCTGTGACTGGTGAGTA
CTCAACCAAGTCATTCTGAGAATAGTGTATGCGGCGACCGAGTTGCTCTTGCCCGGCGTCAATACGGGAT
AATACCGCGCCACATAGCAGAACTTTAAAAGTGCTCATCATTGGAAAACGTTCTTCGGGGCGAAAACTCT
CAAGGATCTTACCGCTGTTGAGATCCAGTTCGATGTAACCCACTCGTGCACCCAACTGATCTTCAGCATC
TTTTACTTTCACCAGCGTTTCTGGGTGAGCAAAAACAGGAAGGCAAAATGCCGCAAAAAAGGGAATAAGG
GCGACACGGAAATGTTGAATACTCATACTCTTCCTTTTTCAATATTATTGAAGCATTTATCAGGGTTATT
GTCTCATGAGCGGATACATATTTGAATGTATTTAGAAAAATAAACAAATAGGGGTTCCGCGCACATTTCC
CCGAAAAGTGCCAC
Features (pLannotate 1.2.2; 18 found; start..end, strand, type, name):
      8..477     +  LTR            LTR: long terminal repeat from Moloney murine leukemia virus
    601..875     +  misc_feature   MESV Ψ (fragment): packaging signal of murine embryonic stem cell virus
    942..1358    +  CDS            gag (truncated): truncated Moloney murine leukemia virus (MMLV) gag gene lacking the start codon
   1399..2106    +  CDS            mCherry: mCherry is a basic (constitutively fluorescent) red fluorescent protein published in 2004, derived from Discosoma sp.. It is reported to be a very rapidly-maturing monomer with low acid sensitivity.
   2133..2151    +  misc_feature   MCS (fragment): pBluescript multiple cloning site
   2152..2171    +  CDS            capTEV™ (fragment): composite tag for in vivo biotinylation, TEV protease cleavage, and 6xHis tagging
   2185..2229    +  CDS            S-Tag: affinity and epitope tag derived from pancreatic ribonuclease A
   2254..3795    +  CDS            DKC1: DKC1_HUMAN - Also known as NOLA4. Experimental evidence at protein level: Swiss-Prot protein existence level 1. [Isoform 3]: Promotes cell to cell and cell to substratum adhesion, increases the cell proliferation rate and leads to cytokeratin hyper-expression. From Homo sapiens (Human).
   3799..3835    +  misc_feature   MCS (fragment): multiple cloning site
   3852..3936    +  CDS            large T antigen (fragment): large T antigen from SV40 (simian virus 40)
   3979..4308    +  promoter       SV40 promoter: SV40 enhancer and early promoter
   4318..4917    +  CDS            PuroR (fragment): puromycin N-acetyltransferase; pac from Streptomyces; confers resistance to puromycin
   5016..5137    +  LTR            3' LTR (ΔU3) (fragment): self-inactivating 3' long terminal repeat (LTR) from Moloney murine leukemia virus
   5138..5607    +  LTR            LTR: long terminal repeat from Moloney murine leukemia virus
   5673..5725    -  CDS            lacI (fragment): lac repressor; lacI; The lac repressor binds to the lac operator to inhibit transcription in E. coli. This inhibition can be relieved by adding lactose or isopropyl-β-D-thiogalactopyranoside (IPTG).
   5908..6496    -  rep_origin     ori: high-copy-number ColE1/pMB1/pBR322/pUC origin of replication
   6656..7516    -  CDS            AmpR: β-lactamase; bla; confers resistance to ampicillin, carbenicillin, and related antibiotics
   7517..7621    -  promoter       AmpR promoter: bla
