[The description below was written by a language model from this plasmid's Addgene catalogue record and pLannotate feature annotations shown in this document.]
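Description:
mCherry-Dyskerin is a Moloney murine leukemia virus-based retroviral expression plasmid built on a modified pBABE-puro backbone and catalogued as a mammalian expression vector. The sequenced record is about 7.6 kb. It is propagated in E. coli through a high-copy ColE1/pUC-type origin and selected with ampicillin via the β-lactamase gene and its native promoter.

The proviral cassette is framed by MMLV long terminal repeats. The 5′ LTR serves as the promoter for the insert and is followed by a packaging signal and a truncated gag segment lacking its start codon. Together these allow the transcript to be encapsidated when the plasmid is introduced into a retroviral packaging cell line. Downstream lies the mCherry coding sequence, then a short linker region that the annotation matches to polylinker remnants, a fragment of a TEV/His-type composite tag and an S-tag, and then the human DKC1 open reading frame encoding dyskerin. The product is therefore dyskerin carrying an N-terminal red fluorescent tag. The record states that the gene was placed into the mCherry-containing vector using SalI/EcoRI sites, although the cloning method field lists Gibson assembly, so the two entries do not fully agree. After the insert, an SV40 enhancer/early promoter drives puromycin N-acetyltransferase, which permits selection of stably transduced or transfected mammalian cells. The small lacI and large T antigen matches appear to be backbone remnants rather than functional genes.

The construct suits stable expression and live or fixed-cell fluorescence imaging of dyskerin localisation. The associated study concerns telomerase RNA trafficking, nucleolar accumulation and telomerase assembly.
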