Addgene plasmid #207577: mCherry-Dyskerin
Purpose: N-terminal mCherry-tag using SalI/EcoRI
Depositing lab: Jens Schmidt. Publication: TCAB1 prevents nucleolar accumulation of the telomerase RNA to facilitate telomerase assembly. Klump BM, Perez GI, Patrick EM, Adams-Boone K, Cohen SB, Han L, Yu K, Schmidt JC. Cell Rep. 2023 Jun 1;42(6):112577. doi: 10.1016/j.celrep.2023.112577. PubMed 37267110.
Backbone
  Vector backbone: pBABE-PURO
  Backbone size w/o insert (bp): 6000
  Vector type: Mammalian Expression
Growth in bacteria
  Bacterial resistance: Ampicillin, 100 μg/mL
  Growth temperature: 37°C
  Growth strain: DH5alpha
  Copy number: High Copy
Gene/Insert
  Gene/Insert name: generated by restriction cloning of gene into a modified pBABE-puro vector containing the N-terminal mCherrytag using SalI/EcoRI
  Species: H. sapiens (human), Synthetic
  Promoter: LTR
  Tag / fusion protein: mCherry (N terminal on insert)
  Cloning method: Gibson Cloning
  Sequencing primers: 5′ pBABE - F
Terms and licenses: Academic/Nonprofit Terms; Industry Terms: Not Available to Industry
How to cite: mCherry-Dyskerin was a gift from Jens Schmidt (Addgene plasmid # 207577 ; http://n2t.net/addgene:207577 ; RRID:Addgene_207577)
